LOCUS       Exported 8694 bp ds-DNA circular SYN 12-MAY-2021
DEFINITION  for CRISPRa, lentiviral expression of gRNA scaffold using activator
            P65 HSF.
ACCESSION   .
VERSION     .
KEYWORDS    pXPR_502
SOURCE      synthetic DNA construct
  ORGANISM  synthetic DNA construct
REFERENCE   1 (bases 1 to 8694)
  AUTHORS   Sanson KR, Hanna RE, Hegde M, Donovan KF, Strand C, Sullender ME,
            Vaimberg EW, Goodale A, Root DE, Piccioni F, Doench JG
  TITLE     Optimized libraries for CRISPR-Cas9 genetic screens with multiple
            modalities.
  JOURNAL   Nat Commun. 2018 Dec 21;9(1):5416. doi: 10.1038/s41467-018-07901-8.
  PUBMED    30575746
REFERENCE   2 (bases 1 to 8694)
  AUTHORS   .
  TITLE     Direct Submission
  JOURNAL   Exported May 12, 2021 from SnapGene Server 1.1.58
            http://www.snapgene.com
FEATURES             Location/Qualifiers
     source          1..8694
                     /organism="synthetic DNA construct"
                     /mol_type="other DNA"
     LTR             104..337
                     /label=3' LTR (Delta-U3)
                     /note="self-inactivating 3' long terminal repeat (LTR) from
                     HIV-1"
     CDS             complement(427..1023)
                     /codon_start=1
                     /gene="pac from Streptomyces alboniger"
                     /product="puromycin N-acetyltransferase"
                     /label=PuroR
                     /note="confers resistance to puromycin"
                     /translation="MTEYKPTVRLATRDDVPRAVRTLAAAFADYPATRHTVDPDRHIER
                     VTELQELFLTRVGLDIGKVWVADDGAAVAVWTTPESVEAGAVFAEIGPRMAELSGSRLA
                     AQQQMEGLLAPHRPKEPAWFLATVGVSPDHQGKGLGSAVVLPGVEAAERAGVPAFLETS
                     APRNLPFYERLGFTVTADVEVPEGPRTWCMTRKPGA"
     primer_bind     complement(507..527)
                     /label=Puro-F
                     /note="Puromycin resistance gene, forward primer"
     primer_bind     1004..1023
                     /label=Puro-R
                     /note="Puromycin resistance gene, reverse primer. Also
                     called puro-variant-R"
     CDS             complement(1051..1104)
                     /codon_start=1
                     /product="2A peptide from Thosea asigna virus capsid
                     protein"
                     /label=T2A
                     /note="Eukaryotic ribosomes fail to insert a peptide bond
                     between the Gly and Pro residues, yielding separate
                     polypeptides."
                     /translation="EGRGSLLTCGDVEENPGP"
     CDS             complement(1120..1491)
                     /codon_start=1
                     /product="C-terminal activation domain from the human heat
                     shock transcription factor HSF1"
                     /label=HSF1
                     /translation="GFSVDTSALLDLFSPSVTVPDMSLPDLDSSLASIQELLSPQEPPR
                     PPEAENSSPDSGKQLVHYTAQPLFLLDPGSVDTGSNDLPVLFELGEGSYFSEGDGFAED
                     PTISLLTGSEPPKAKDPTVS"
     CDS             complement(1516..2058)
                     /codon_start=1
                     /product="C-terminal portion of the p65 subunit of mouse
                     NF-kappa-B"
                     /label=p65
                     /translation="PSGQISNQALALAPSSAPVLAQTMVPSSAMVPLAQPPAPAPVLTP
                     GPPQSLSAPVPKSTQAGEGTLSEALLHLQFDADEDLGALLGNSTDPGVFTDLASVDNSE
                     FQQLLNQGVSMSHSTAEPMLMEYPEAITRLVTGSQRPPDPAPTPLGTSGLPNGLSGDED
                     FSSIADMDFSALLSQISS"
     CDS             complement(2074..2094)
                     /codon_start=1
                     /product="nuclear localization signal of SV40 (simian virus
                     40) large T antigen"
                     /label=SV40 NLS
                     /translation="PKKKRKV"
     protein_bind    2144..2168
                     /gene="mutant version of attB"
                     /label=attB2
                     /bound_moiety="BP Clonase(TM)"
                     /note="recombination site for the Gateway(R) BP reaction"
     promoter        complement(2633..3133)
                     /label=hPGK promoter
                     /note="human phosphoglycerate kinase 1 promoter"
     primer_bind     complement(2696..2714)
                     /label=hPGK-F
                     /note="Human PGK promoter, forward primer"
     misc_feature    3192..3309
                     /label=cPPT/CTS
                     /note="central polypurine tract and central termination
                     sequence of HIV-1"
     promoter        complement(3591..3831)
                     /label=U6 promoter
                     /note="RNA polymerase III promoter for human U6 snRNA"
     primer_bind     complement(3641..3660)
                     /label=LKO.1 5'
                     /note="Human U6 promoter, forward primer"
     primer_bind     complement(3811..3831)
                     /label=hU6-F
                     /note="Human U6 promoter, forward primer"
     CDS             complement(4009..4053)
                     /codon_start=1
                     /product="antigenic peptide corresponding to amino acids
                     655 to 669 of the HIV envelope protein gp41 (Lutje Hulsik
                     et al., 2013)"
                     /label=gp41 peptide
                     /note="recognized by the 2H10 single-chain llama nanobody"
                     /translation="KNEQELLELDKWASL"
     misc_feature    4238..4471
                     /label=RRE
                     /note="The Rev response element (RRE) of HIV-1 allows for
                     Rev-dependent mRNA export from the nucleus to the
                     cytoplasm."
     misc_feature    4964..5089
                     /label=HIV-1 Psi
                     /note="packaging signal of human immunodeficiency virus
                     type 1"
     LTR             5136..5316
                     /label=5' LTR (truncated)
                     /note="truncated 5' long terminal repeat (LTR) from HIV-1"
     promoter        complement(5317..5543)
                     /label=RSV promoter
                     /note="Rous sarcoma virus enhancer/promoter"
     primer_bind     complement(5571..5591)
                     /label=T3
                     /note="T3 promoter, forward primer"
     promoter        complement(5571..5589)
                     /label=T3 promoter
                     /note="promoter for bacteriophage T3 RNA polymerase"
     primer_bind     complement(5610..5626)
                     /label=M13 rev
                     /note="common sequencing primer, one of multiple similar
                     variants"
     primer_bind     complement(5610..5626)
                     /label=M13 Reverse
                     /note="In lacZ gene. Also called M13-rev"
     primer_bind     complement(5623..5645)
                     /label=M13/pUC Reverse
                     /note="In lacZ gene"
     protein_bind    5634..5650
                     /label=lac operator
                     /bound_moiety="lac repressor encoded by lacI"
                     /note="The lac repressor binds to the lac operator to
                     inhibit transcription in E. coli. This inhibition can be
                     relieved by adding lactose or
                     isopropyl-beta-D-thiogalactopyranoside (IPTG)."
     promoter        complement(5658..5688)
                     /label=lac promoter
                     /note="promoter for the E. coli lac operon"
     protein_bind    5703..5724
                     /label=CAP binding site
                     /bound_moiety="E. coli catabolite activator protein"
                     /note="CAP binding activates transcription in the presence
                     of cAMP."
     primer_bind     complement(5841..5858)
                     /label=L4440
                     /note="L4440 vector, forward primer"
     rep_origin      complement(6012..6600)
                     /direction=LEFT
                     /label=ori
                     /note="high-copy-number ColE1/pMB1/pBR322/pUC origin of
                     replication"
     primer_bind     complement(6092..6111)
                     /label=pBR322ori-F
                     /note="pBR322 origin, forward primer"
     CDS             complement(6771..7631)
                     /codon_start=1
                     /gene="bla"
                     /product="beta-lactamase"
                     /label=AmpR
                     /note="confers resistance to ampicillin, carbenicillin, and
                     related antibiotics"
                     /translation="MSIQHFRVALIPFFAAFCLPVFAHPETLVKVKDAEDQLGARVGYI
                     ELDLNSGKILESFRPEERFPMMSTFKVLLCGAVLSRIDAGQEQLGRRIHYSQNDLVEYS
                     PVTEKHLTDGMTVRELCSAAITMSDNTAANLLLTTIGGPKELTAFLHNMGDHVTRLDRW
                     EPELNEAIPNDERDTTMPVAMATTLRKLLTGELLTLASRQQLIDWMEADKVAGPLLRSA
                     LPAGWFIADKSGAGERGSRGIIAALGPDGKPSRIVVIYTTGSQATMDERNRQIAEIGAS
                     LIKHW"
     primer_bind     7394..7413
                     /label=Amp-R
                     /note="Ampicillin resistance gene, reverse primer"
     promoter        complement(7632..7736)
                     /gene="bla"
                     /label=AmpR promoter
     rep_origin      complement(7762..8217)
                     /direction=LEFT
                     /label=f1 ori
                     /note="f1 bacteriophage origin of replication; arrow
                     indicates direction of (+) strand synthesis"
     primer_bind     complement(7899..7920)
                     /label=F1ori-F
                     /note="F1 origin, forward primer"
     primer_bind     8111..8130
                     /label=F1ori-R
                     /note="F1 origin, reverse primer"
     primer_bind     8344..8366
                     /label=M13/pUC Forward
                     /note="In lacZ gene"
     primer_bind     8358..8375
                     /label=M13 Forward
                     /note="In lacZ gene. Also called M13-F20 or M13 (-21)
                     Forward"
     primer_bind     8359..8375
                     /label=M13 fwd
                     /note="common sequencing primer, one of multiple similar
                     variants"
     primer_bind     8385..8404
                     /label=T7
                     /note="T7 promoter, forward primer"
     promoter        8385..8403
                     /label=T7 promoter
                     /note="promoter for bacteriophage T7 RNA polymerase"
     rep_origin      8424..8559
                     /label=SV40 ori
                     /note="SV40 origin of replication"
     primer_bind     complement(8478..8497)
                     /label=SV40pro-F
                     /note="SV40 promoter/origin, forward primer"
     polyA_signal    8599..26
                     /label=SV40 poly(A) signal
                     /note="SV40 polyadenylation signal"
     primer_bind     complement(8610..8629)
                     /label=EBV-rev
                     /note="SV40 polyA terminator, reverse primer"
     primer_bind     8664..8683
                     /label=SV40pA-R
                     /note="SV40 polyA, reverse primer"
ORIGIN
        1 ccattataag ctgcaataaa caagttcctc tcactctctg atattcattt ctttgcaagt
       61 tataaatact gaataataag atgacatgaa ctactatacg tactgctaga gattttccac
      121 actgactaaa agggtctgag ggatctctag ttaccagagt cacacaacag acgggcacac
      181 actacttgaa gcactcaagg caagctttat tgaggcttaa gcagtgggtt ccctagttag
      241 ccagagagct cccaggctca gatctggtct aaccagagag acccagtaca agcaaaaagc
      301 agatcttgtc ttcgttggga gtgaattagc ccttccagtc cccccttttc ttttaaaaag
      361 tggctaagat ctacagctgc cttgtaagtc attggtctta aagtcgactt aacgcgttca
      421 gctagcggca ccgggcttgc gggtcatgca ccaggtgcgc ggtccttcgg gcacctcgac
      481 gtcggcggtg acggtgaagc cgagccgctc gtagaagggg aggttgcggg gcgcggaggt
      541 ctccaggaag gcgggcaccc cggcgcgctc ggccgcctcc actccgggga gcacgacggc
      601 gctgcccaga cccttgccct ggtggtcggg cgaaacgccg acggtggcca ggaaccacgc
      661 gggctccttg ggccggtgcg gcgccaggag gccttccatc tgttgctgcg cggccagccg
      721 ggaaccgctc aactcggcca tgcgcgggcc gatctcggcg aacaccgccc ccgcttcgac
      781 gctctccggc gtggtccaga ccgccacggc ggcgccgtcg tccgcgaccc acaccttgcc
      841 gatgtcgagc ccgacgcgcg tgaggaagag ttcttgcagc tcggtgaccc gctcgatgtg
      901 gcggtccgga tcgacggtgt ggcgcgtggc ggggtagtcg gcgaacgcgg cggcgagggt
      961 gcgtacggcc ctggggacgt cgtcgcgggt ggcgaggcgc accgtgggct tgtactcggt
     1021 catggtaagc tccggtggat ctgtggtacc tgggccagga ttctcctcga cgtcaccgca
     1081 tgttagcaga cttcctctgc cctctccact gccgatatcg gagacagtgg ggtccttggc
     1141 tttgggaggc tccgagcctg tcagcaggga gatggtgggg tcctcggcga agccgtcccc
     1201 ttcggagaag taggagccct ctcccagctc aaacagcacc ggcaggtcgt tgctcccggt
     1261 gtccacggag ccggggtcca gcaggaacag cggctgcgct gtgtagtgca ccagctgctt
     1321 ccctgaatcc gggctgctgt tctctgcctc gggaggcctg gggggctcct ggggagacag
     1381 gagctcttgg atactggcca ggctgctgtc aaggtcaggc aggctcatgt cgggcacggt
     1441 caccgagggg ctgaacaggt ccagcagggc actggtgtcc acgctgaagc cgcttccacc
     1501 tcctccctgc ccactagagg aaatctgtga cagcagggca ctaaagtcca tatcagcgat
     1561 gcttgagaag tcttcatctc cggacagccc attaggcagg ccgctggttc ccaggggagt
     1621 tggagcgggg tcggggggcc gctggctgcc ggtcaccagc cgggtaatgg cttcggggta
     1681 ctccatcagc attggttcgg ctgtactatg agacatggac acgccctgat tcagcagctg
     1741 ctgaaactca gagttgtcca cggaggccag atctgtgaac actccgggat cggtgctgtt
     1801 ccccagcaga gctcccaggt cctcatcagc gtcgaactgc aggtgcagca gagcttcact
     1861 cagagtcccc tcgccggcct gtgtagactt gggcactgga gcgctcagtg actggggtgg
     1921 tcctggggtc agcacagggg ctggagcagg tggctgggcc agaggcacca tagcactaga
     1981 gggcaccata gtctgggcca gcactggagc ggagctaggg gccagagcca gggcctggtt
     2041 gctgatctgc cctgaagggg taccagcggc cgccaccttc ctctttttct taggtccgct
     2101 acctcctcct ccgcttcctc ctcctccgct tccacctcct ccgcccactt tgtacaagaa
     2161 agttgaagaa cggcccagcg gcacaaggtt gacgacaaga tcttcgacct gcgaggtcgc
     2221 gacgagggac ttggtcaaat cgtacaacga tttgcgcgag gcctcggtgc tattcgcaac
     2281 gattgtcacg tcgtgcgacc atacctgagt gtagcgcact ttcggaagtc cggaatcaac
     2341 gacgtccgcc tgatccagtt ttaggttgac tcgatacgcg gtcttggctc cgttttgacg
     2401 gagcgaagcc gtgaggcgca gccgacccac cagaggcccg accttctctt cgaagatctg
     2461 acggtctgcg gtggactgga tctcagtcag agtgcgagta gcctcgccga ccgaaagaac
     2521 gatggttttg gaggctagca tagacgtctt cctccttttg tgaggttgtc caccatcgtt
     2581 ctcgtagctg tgccgcctcc gcgacatggt ggcaagctta agttggatcc ccctggggag
     2641 agaggtcggt gattcggtca acgagggagc cgactgccga cgtgcgctcc ggaggcttgc
     2701 agaatgcgga acaccgcgcg ggcaggaaca gggcccacac taccgcccca caccccgcct
     2761 cccgcaccgc cccttcccgg ccgctgctct cggcgcgccc tgctgagcag ccgctattgg
     2821 ccacagccca tcgcggtcgg cgcgctgcca ttgctccctg gcgctgtccg tctgcgaggg
     2881 tactagtaag acgtgcggct tccgtttgtc acgtccggca cgccgcgaac cgcaaggaac
     2941 cttcccgact taggggcgga gcaggaagcg tcgccggggg gcccacaagg gtagcggcga
     3001 agatccgggt gacgctgcga acggacgtga agaatgtgcg agacccaggg tcggcgccgc
     3061 tgcgtttccc ggaaccacgc ccagagcagc cgcgtccctg cgcaaaccca gggctgcctt
     3121 ggaaaaggcg caacccgggc cccctcgagc cggcgccaaa gtggatctct gctgtccctg
     3181 taataaaccc gaaaattttg aatttttgta atttgttttt gtaattcttt agtttgtatg
     3241 tctgttgcta ttatgtctac tattctttcc cctgcactgt accccccaat cccccctttt
     3301 cttttaaaat tgtggatgaa tactgccatt tgtctcaaga tctagaattc aaaaaaagca
     3361 ccgactcggt gccacttttt caagttgata acggactagc cttatttaaa cttgctatgc
     3421 tgcgaatacg agcagaccct gatggtgtct gatacgtacc ctgatggtgt acgagaccac
     3481 ggagcccata tgctctcgtg gagaggagcg acgccatatc gtctgctccc tcgtattcgc
     3541 agcatagctc ttaaacagag acgcaaaaaa ccggtcgtct ccggtgtttc gtcctttcca
     3601 caagatatat aaagccaaga aatcgaaata ctttcaagtt acggtaagca tatgatagtc
     3661 cattttaaaa cataatttta aaactgcaaa ctacccaaga aattattact ttctacgtca
     3721 cgtattttgt actaatatct ttgtgtttac agtcaaatta attctaatta tctctctaac
     3781 agccttgtat cgtatatgca aatatgaagg aatcatggga aataggccct ctctgggtcc
     3841 cctcggggtt gggaggtggg tctgaaacga taatggtgaa tatccctgcc taactctatt
     3901 cactatagaa agtacagcaa aaactattct taaacctacc aagcctccta ctatcattat
     3961 gaataatttt atataccaca gccaatttgt tatgttaaac caattccaca aacttgccca
     4021 tttatctaat tccaataatt cttgttcatt cttttcttgc tggttttgcg attcttcaat
     4081 taaggagtgt attaagcttg tgtaattgtt aatttctctg tcccactcca tccaggtcgt
     4141 gtgattccaa atctgttcca gagatttatt actccaacta gcattccaag gcacagcagt
     4201 ggtgcaaatg agttttccag agcaacccca aatccccagg agctgttgat cctttaggta
     4261 tctttccaca gccaggattc ttgcctggag ctgcttgatg ccccagactg tgagttgcaa
     4321 cagatgctgt tgcgcctcaa tagccctcag caaattgttc tgctgctgca ctataccaga
     4381 caataattgt ctggcctgta ccgtcagcgt cattgacgct gcgcccatag tgcttcctgc
     4441 tgctcccaag aacccaagga acaaagctcc tattcccact gctctttttt ctctctgcac
     4501 cactcttctc tttgccttgg tgggtgctac tcctaatggt tcaattttta ctactttata
     4561 tttatataat tcacttctcc aattgtccct catatctcct cctccaggtc tgaagatcag
     4621 cggccgcttg ctgtgcggtg gtcttacttt tgttttgctc ttcctctatc ttgtctaaag
     4681 cttccttggt gtcttttatc tctatccttt gatgcacaca atagagggtt gctactgtat
     4741 tatataatga tctaagttct tctgatcctg tctgaaggga tggttgtagc tgtcccagta
     4801 tttgtctaca gccttctgat gtttctaaca ggccaggatt aactgcgaat cgttctagct
     4861 ccctgcttgc ccatactata tgttttaatt tatatttttt ctttccccct ggccttaacc
     4921 gaattttttc ccatcgcgat ctaattctcc cccgcttaat actgacgctc tcgcacccat
     4981 ctctctcctt ctagcctccg ctagtcaaaa tttttggcgt actcaccagt cgccgcccct
     5041 cgcctcttgc cgtgcgcgct tcagcaagcc gagtcctgcg tcgagagagc tcctctggtt
     5101 tccctttcgc tttcaagtcc ctgttcgggc gccactgcta gagattttcc acactgacta
     5161 aaagggtctg agggatctct agttaccaga gtcacacaac agacgggcac acactacttg
     5221 aagcactcaa ggcaagcttt attgaggctt aagcagtggg ttccctagtt agccagagag
     5281 ctcccaggct cagatctggt ctaaccagag agacccgttt atgtatcgag ctaggcactt
     5341 aaatacaata tctctgcaat gcggcaattc agtggttcgt ccaatccatg tcagacccgt
     5401 ctgttgcctt cctaataagg cacgatcgta ccaccttact tccaccaatc ggcatgcacg
     5461 gtgctttttc tctccttgta aggcatgttg ctaactcatc gttaccatgt tgcaagacta
     5521 caagagtatt gcataagact acattaagct tgcagctcca gcttttgttc cctttagtga
     5581 gggttaattg cgcgcttggc gtaatcatgg tcatagctgt ttcctgtgtg aaattgttat
     5641 ccgctcacaa ttccacacaa catacgagcc ggaagcataa agtgtaaagc ctggggtgcc
     5701 taatgagtga gctaactcac attaattgcg ttgcgctcac tgcccgcttt ccagtcggga
     5761 aacctgtcgt gccagctgca ttaatgaatc ggccaacgcg cggggagagg cggtttgcgt
     5821 attgggcgct cttccgcttc ctcgctcact gactcgctgc gctcggtcgt tcggctgcgg
     5881 cgagcggtat cagctcactc aaaggcggta atacggttat ccacagaatc aggggataac
     5941 gcaggaaaga acatgtgagc aaaaggccag caaaaggcca ggaaccgtaa aaaggccgcg
     6001 ttgctggcgt ttttccatag gctccgcccc cctgacgagc atcacaaaaa tcgacgctca
     6061 agtcagaggt ggcgaaaccc gacaggacta taaagatacc aggcgtttcc ccctggaagc
     6121 tccctcgtgc gctctcctgt tccgaccctg ccgcttaccg gatacctgtc cgcctttctc
     6181 ccttcgggaa gcgtggcgct ttctcatagc tcacgctgta ggtatctcag ttcggtgtag
     6241 gtcgttcgct ccaagctggg ctgtgtgcac gaaccccccg ttcagcccga ccgctgcgcc
     6301 ttatccggta actatcgtct tgagtccaac ccggtaagac acgacttatc gccactggca
     6361 gcagccactg gtaacaggat tagcagagcg aggtatgtag gcggtgctac agagttcttg
     6421 aagtggtggc ctaactacgg ctacactaga agaacagtat ttggtatctg cgctctgctg
     6481 aagccagtta ccttcggaaa aagagttggt agctcttgat ccggcaaaca aaccaccgct
     6541 ggtagcggtg gtttttttgt ttgcaagcag cagattacgc gcagaaaaaa aggatctcaa
     6601 gaagatcctt tgatcttttc tacggggtct gacgctcagt ggaacgaaaa ctcacgttaa
     6661 gggattttgg tcatgagatt atcaaaaagg atcttcacct agatcctttt aaattaaaaa
     6721 tgaagtttta aatcaatcta aagtatatat gagtaaactt ggtctgacag ttaccaatgc
     6781 ttaatcagtg aggcacctat ctcagcgatc tgtctatttc gttcatccat agttgcctga
     6841 ctccccgtcg tgtagataac tacgatacgg gagggcttac catctggccc cagtgctgca
     6901 atgataccgc gagacccacg ctcaccggct ccagatttat cagcaataaa ccagccagcc
     6961 ggaagggccg agcgcagaag tggtcctgca actttatccg cctccatcca gtctattaat
     7021 tgttgccggg aagctagagt aagtagttcg ccagttaata gtttgcgcaa cgttgttgcc
     7081 attgctacag gcatcgtggt gtcacgctcg tcgtttggta tggcttcatt cagctccggt
     7141 tcccaacgat caaggcgagt tacatgatcc cccatgttgt gcaaaaaagc ggttagctcc
     7201 ttcggtcctc cgatcgttgt cagaagtaag ttggccgcag tgttatcact catggttatg
     7261 gcagcactgc ataattctct tactgtcatg ccatccgtaa gatgcttttc tgtgactggt
     7321 gagtactcaa ccaagtcatt ctgagaatag tgtatgcggc gaccgagttg ctcttgcccg
     7381 gcgtcaatac gggataatac cgcgccacat agcagaactt taaaagtgct catcattgga
     7441 aaacgttctt cggggcgaaa actctcaagg atcttaccgc tgttgagatc cagttcgatg
     7501 taacccactc gtgcacccaa ctgatcttca gcatctttta ctttcaccag cgtttctggg
     7561 tgagcaaaaa caggaaggca aaatgccgca aaaaagggaa taagggcgac acggaaatgt
     7621 tgaatactca tactcttcct ttttcaatat tattgaagca tttatcaggg ttattgtctc
     7681 atgagcggat acatatttga atgtatttag aaaaataaac aaataggggt tccgcgcaca
     7741 tttccccgaa aagtgccacc taaattgtaa gcgttaatat tttgttaaaa ttcgcgttaa
     7801 atttttgtta aatcagctca ttttttaacc aataggccga aatcggcaaa atcccttata
     7861 aatcaaaaga atagaccgag atagggttga gtgttgttcc agtttggaac aagagtccac
     7921 tattaaagaa cgtggactcc aacgtcaaag gnnnnnnnnn nnnnnnnnnn nnnnnnnnnn
     7981 nnnnnnnnnn nnnnnnnnnn tnnnnnnnnn nnnnnnnnnn nnnnnnnnnn nnnnnnnnnn
     8041 nnnnnnnnnn nnnnnnnnnn nnnnnnnnnn nnnnnnnnnn nnnnnnnnnn nngnnnnnnn
     8101 nnnnnnnnnn nnnnnnnnnn nnnnnnnnnn nnnnnnnnnn nnnnnnnnnn nnnnnnnnnn
     8161 nnnnnnnnnn nnnnnnnnnn nnnnnnnnnn nnnnnnnnnn nnnnnnnnnn nnnnnnnccc
     8221 attcgccatt caggctgcgc aactgttggg aagggcgatc ggtgcgggcc tcttcgctat
     8281 tacgccagct ggcgaaaggg ggatgtgctg caaggcgatt aagttgggta acgccagggt
     8341 tttcccagtc acgacgttgt aaaacgacgg ccagtgagcg cgcgtaatac gactcactat
     8401 agggcgaatt gggtacgtcc ctaggcctcc aaaaaagcct cctcactact tctggaatag
     8461 ctcagaggcc gaggcggcct cggcctctgc ataaataaaa aaaattagtc agccatgggg
     8521 cggagaatgg gcggaactgg gcggagttag gggcgggatg ggcggagtta ggggcgggat
     8581 agctagagcc agacatgata agatacattg atgagtttgg acaaaccaca actagaatgc
     8641 agtgaaaaaa atgctttatt tgtgaaattt gtgatgctat tgctttattt gtaa
//
