[The description below was written by a language model from this plasmid's Addgene catalogue record and the feature table of its GenBank file.]
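Description:
pXPR_502 is an 8.7 kb third-generation-style, self-inactivating HIV-1 lentiviral vector built on the pXPR backbone and supplied as an empty guide RNA backbone for CRISPR activation (CRISPRa). In bacteria it replicates from a high-copy ColE1/pUC-type origin and is selected through the beta-lactamase (AmpR) gene. An f1 origin, lac promoter/operator remnants and T3/T7 promoters are also carried in the plasmid backbone. The viral genome is transcribed from an RSV promoter fused to a truncated 5' LTR, and it contains the Psi packaging signal, the Rev response element, the cPPT/CTS and a U3-deleted 3' LTR. An SV40 poly(A) signal and SV40 origin lie beyond the 3' LTR.

Two expression units sit within the proviral region. A human U6 RNA polymerase III promoter is positioned to drive the guide RNA. The catalogue describes lentiviral expression of a gRNA scaffold, but neither the scaffold nor the guide cloning site is annotated in the feature table, and no spacer insert is recorded. Downstream, the human PGK promoter drives a single open reading frame containing an SV40 nuclear localization signal, the C-terminal activation portion of mouse NF-κB p65 and the activation domain of human HSF1, followed by a T2A peptide and puromycin N-acetyltransferase. The activator module and the puromycin marker are therefore produced as separate proteins from one transcript. There is an unannotated stretch between the PGK promoter and the NLS, next to an attB2 site. It may encode an additional N-terminal part of this fusion, but the record does not identify it. No Cas9 or dCas9 is annotated, so this component would have to be supplied separately. The associated publication concerns optimized CRISPR screening libraries, which fits use of this vector for cloning individual guides or pooled activation libraries.
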