Addgene plasmid #96923: pXPR_502
Purpose: (Empty Backbone) for CRISPRa, lentiviral expression of gRNA scaffold using activator P65 HSF
Depositing lab: John Doench & David Root. Depositing organization: Broad Institute. Publication: Optimized libraries for CRISPR-Cas9 genetic screens with multiple modalities. Sanson KR, Hanna RE, Hegde M, Donovan KF, Strand C, Sullender ME, Vaimberg EW, Goodale A, Root DE, Piccioni F, Doench JG. Nat Commun. 2018 Dec 21;9(1):5416. doi: 10.1038/s41467-018-07901-8. PubMed 30575746.
Backbone
  Vector backbone: pXPR
  Vector type: Mammalian Expression, Lentiviral
  Selectable markers: Puromycin
Growth in bacteria
  Bacterial resistance: Ampicillin, 100 μg/mL
  Growth temperature: 37°C
  Growth strain: NEB Stable
  Copy number: Unknown
Gene/Insert
  Gene/Insert name: None
Terms and licenses: Academic/Nonprofit Terms; Industry Terms: Not Available to Industry
Depositor comments: Please visit https://www.biorxiv.org/content/early/2018/06/27/356626 for bioRxiv preprint.
How to cite: pXPR_502 was a gift from John Doench & David Root (Addgene plasmid # 96923 ; http://n2t.net/addgene:96923 ; RRID:Addgene_96923)
